>Addgene plasmid #228092 | RFP-PPPPPPAAAA-gs | addgene full sequence | sequence record 451390 | Addgene NGS Result
CCCAATCCTCCCCCTTGCTGTCCTGCCCCACCCCACCCCCCAGAATAGAATGACACCTACTCAGACAATG
CGATGCAATTTCCTCATTTTATTAGGAAAGGACAGTGGGAGTGGCACCTTCCAGGGTCAAGGAAGGCACG
GGGGAGGGGCAAACAACAGATGGCTGGCAACTAGAAGGCACAGTCGAGGCTGATCAGCGAGCTCTAGCAT
TTAGGTGACACTATAGAATAGGGCCCTCTAGATTACTCCTTCCTGGCTTGTGCTTTCCACTGCAGCTGTG
CGAGTTGCTCCTCTATTGCTTGCAGTTCGGAACCCCCGCTACCACTTCCCTCTTTTCGCGCTTGTGCCTT
CCATTGCAACTGGGCGAGTTGTTCTTCGATGGCCTGAAGTTCTGAGCCGCCACTTCCTGACCCTTCCTTG
CGAGCTTGAGCTTTCCATTGGAGTTGTGCCAATTGTTCTTCTATTGCCTGCAATTCACTACCACCGGAAC
CACTACCTTCTTTTCTGGCCTGCGCTTTCCATTGCAGTTGCGCCAACTGCTCTTCTATAGCTTGGAGCTC
AGAGCCTCCGGAGCCTCCGGAGCCGCCGCCAGAGCCGCCCTTCTTCAGCCGTGCCACTTCGTTTTCCAAG
TGATAATTCTTAGACAACAATTCTTCTACTTTGGATCCCCCAGATCCTGACCCCTTCTTAAGTCGGGCTA
CCTCGTTCTCCAAATGGTAATTCTTACTCAGAAGTTCCTCTACTTTAGACCCGCCGGATCCGGACCCTTT
TTTCAGCCTAGCGACTTCATTTTCAAGATGATAGTTCTTGCTGAGAAGTTCCTCCACCTTGGAGCCCCCT
GAGCCACTGCCTTTTTTCAATCGTGCGACTTCGTTCTCGAGGTGATAATTTTTAGAAAGCAATTCTTCGA
CTTTAGACCCACCGGAACCGCTTCCCTTCTTCAACCGGGCGACTTCGTTTTCGAGATGGTAGTTTTTACT
GAGAAGTTCTTCCACTTTGCTACCTCCAGAACCTGATCCTTTCTTCAGTCTAGCTACCTCATTTTCAAGG
TGATAATTCTTACTCAAGAGCTCCTCGACCTTGCTCCCACCAGAGCCTGAGCCAGCACCGGTGGAGTGAC
GACCTTCAGCACGTTCGTACTGTTCAACGATGGTGTAGTCTTCGTTGTGGGAGGTGATGTCCAGTTTGAT
GTCGGTTTTGTAAGCACCCGGCAGCTGAACCGGTTTTTTAGCCATGTAGGTGGTTTTAACTTCAGCGTCG
TAGTGACCACCGTCTTTCAGTTTCAGACGCATTTTGATTTCACCTTTCAGAGCACCGTCTTCCGGGTACA
TACGTTCGGTGGAAGCTTCCCAACCCATGGTTTTTTTCTGCATAACCGGACCGTCGGACGGGAAGTTGGT
ACCACGCAGTTTAACTTTGTAGATGAACTCACCGTCTTGCAGGGAGGAGTCCTGGGTAACGGTAACAACA
CCACCGTCTTCGAAGTTCATAACACGTTCCCATTTGAAACCTTCCGGGAAGGACAGTTTCAGGTAGTCCG
GGATGTCAGCCGGGTGTTTAACGTAAGCTTTGGAACCGTACTGGAACTGCGGGGACAGGATGTCCCAAGC
GAACGGCAGCGGACCACCTTTGGTAACTTTCAGTTTAGCGGTCTGGGTACCTTCGTACGGACGACCTTCA
CCTTCACCTTCGATTTCGAACTCGTGACCGTTAACGGAACCTTCCATACGAACTTTGAAACGCATGAACT
CTTTGATAACGTCTTCGGAGGAAGCGTGGTGGTGGTGGTGGTGCATGGTGGCGAATTCCAGCACACTGGC
GGCCGTTACTAGTGGATCCGAGCTCGGTACCAAGCTTGGGTCTCCCTATAGTGAGTCGTATTAATTTCGA
TAAGCCAGTAAGCAGTGGGTTCTCTAGTTAGCCAGAGAGCTCTGCTTATATAGACCTCCCACCGTACACG
CCTACCGCCCATTTGCGTCAATGGGGCGGAGTTGTTACGACATTTTGGAAAGTCCCGTTGATTTTGGTGC
CAAAACAAACTCCCATTGACGTCAATGGGGTGGAGACTTGGAAATCCCCGTGAGTCAAACCGCTATCCAC
GCCCATTGATGTACTGCCAAAACCGCATCACCATGGTAATAGCGATGACTAATACGTAGATGTACTGCCA
AGTAGGAAAGTCCCATAAGGTCATGTACTGGGCATAATGCCAGGCGGGCCATTTACCGTCATTGACGTCA
ATAGGGGGCGTACTTGGCATATGATACACTTGATGTACTGCCAAGTGGGCAGTTTACCGTAAATACTCCA
CCCATTGACGTCAATGGAAAGTCCCTATTGGCGTTACTATGGGAACATACGTCATTATTGACGTCAATGG
GCGGGGGTCGTTGGGCGGTCAGCCAGGCGGGCCATTTACCGTAAGTTATGTAACGCGGAACTCCATATAT
GGGCTATGAACTAATGACCCCGTAATTGATTACTATTAATAACTAGTCAATAATCAATGTCAACGCGTAT
ATCTGGCCCGTACATCGCGAAGCAGCGCAAAACGCCTAACCCTAAGCAGATTCTTCATGCAATTGTCGGT
CAAGCCTTGCCTTGTTGTAGCTTAAATTTTGCTCGCGCACTACTCAGCGACCTCCAACACACAAGCAGGG
AGCAGATACTGGCTTAACTATGCGGCATCAGAGCAGATTGTACTGAGAGTGCACCATAGGGGATCGGGAG
ATCTCCCGATCCGTCGACGTCAGGTGGCACTTTTCGGGGAAATGTGCGCGGAACCCCTATTTGTTTATTT
TTCTAAATACATTCAAATATGTATCCGCTCATGAGACAATAACCCTGATAAATGCTTCAATAATATTGAA
AAAGGAAGAGTATGAGTATTCAACATTTCCGTGTCGCCCTTATTCCCTTTTTTGCGGCATTTTGCCTTCC
TGTTTTTGCTCACCCAGAAACGCTGGTGAAAGTAAAAGATGCTGAAGATCAGTTGGGTGCACGAGTGGGT
TACATCGAACTGGATCTCAACAGCGGTAAGATCCTTGAGAGTTTTCGCCCCGAAGAACGTTTTCCAATGA
TGAGCACTTTTAAAGTTCTGCTATGTGGCGCGGTATTATCCCGTATTGACGCCGGGCAAGAGCAACTCGG
TCGCCGCATACACTATTCTCAGAATGACTTGGTTGAGTACTCACCAGTCACAGAAAAGCATCTTACGGAT
GGCATGACAGTAAGAGAATTATGCAGTGCTGCCATAACCATGAGTGATAACACTGCGGCCAACTTACTTC
TGACAACGATCGGAGGACCGAAGGAGCTAACCGCTTTTTTGCACAACATGGGGGATCATGTAACTCGCCT
TGATCGTTGGGAACCGGAGCTGAATGAAGCCATACCAAACGACGAGCGTGACACCACGATGCCTGTAGCA
ATGGCAACAACGTTGCGCAAACTATTAACTGGCGAACTACTTACTCTAGCTTCCCGGCAACAATTAATAG
ACTGGATGGAGGCGGATAAAGTTGCAGGACCACTTCTGCGCTCGGCCCTTCCGGCTGGCTGGTTTATTGC
TGATAAATCTGGAGCCGGTGAGCGTGGGTCTCGCGGTATCATTGCAGCACTGGGGCCAGATGGTAAGCCC
TCCCGTATCGTAGTTATCTACACGACGGGGAGTCAGGCAACTATGGATGAACGAAATAGACAGATCGCTG
AGATAGGTGCCTCACTGATTAAGCATTGGTAACTGTCAGACCAAGTTTACTCATATATACTTTAGATTGA
TTTAAAACTTCATTTTTAATTTAAAAGGATCTAGGTGAAGATCCTTTTTGATAATCTCATGACCAAAATC
CCTTAACGTGAGTTTTCGTTCCACTGAGCGTCAGACCCCGTAGAAAAGATCAAAGGATCTTCTTGAGATC
CTTTTTTTCTGCGCGTAATCTGCTGCTTGCAAACAAAAAAACCACCGCTACCAGCGGTGGTTTGTTTGCC
GGATCAAGAGCTACCAACTCTTTTTCCGAAGGTAACTGGCTTCAGCAGAGCGCAGATACCAAATACTGTT
CTTCTAGTGTAGCCGTAGTTAGGCCACCACTTCAAGAACTCTGTAGCACCGCCTACATACCTCGCTCTGC
TAATCCTGTTACCAGTGGCTGCTGCCAGTGGCGATAAGTCGTGTCTTACCGGGTTGGACTCAAGACGATA
GTTACCGGATAAGGCGCAGCGGTCGGGCTGAACGGGGGGTTCGTGCACACAGCCCAGCTTGGAGCGAACG
ACCTACACCGAACTGAGATACCTACAGCGTGAGCTATGAGAAAGCGCCACGCTTCCCGAAGGGAGAAAGG
CGGACAGGTATCCGGTAAGCGGCAGGGTCGGAACAGGAGAGCGCACGAGGGAGCTTCCAGGGGGAAACGC
CTGGTATCTTTATAGTCCTGTCGGGTTTCGCCACCTCTGACTTGAGCGTCGATTTTTGTGATGCTCGTCA
GGGGGGCGGAGCCTATGGAAAAACGCCAGCAACGCGGCCTTTTTACGGTTCCTGGCCTTTTGCTGGCCTT
TTGCTCACATGTTCTTTCCTGCGTTATCCCCTGATTCTGTGGATAACCGTATTACCGCCTTTGAGTGAGC
TGATACCGCTCGCCGCAGCCGAACGACCGAGCGCAGCGAGTCAGTGAGCGAGGAAGCGGAAGAGCGCCCA
ATACGCAAACCGCCTCTCCCCGCGCGTTGGCCGATTCATTAATGCAGCTGGCACGACAGGTTTCCCGACT
GGAAAGCGGGCAGTGAGCGCAACGCAATTAATGTGAGTTAGCTCACTCATTAGGCACCCCAGGCTTTACA
CTTTATGCTTCCGGCTCGTATGTTGTGTGGAATTGTGAGCGGATAACAATTTCACACAGGAAACAGCTAT
GACCATGATTACGCCAAGCTCTAGCTAGAGGTCGACGGTATACAGACATGATAAGATACATTGATGAGTT
TGGACAAACCACAACTAGAATGCAGTGAAAAAAATGCTTTATTTGTGAAATTTGTGATGCTATTGCTTTA
TTTGTAACCATTATAAGCTGCAATAAACAAGTTGGGGTGGGCGAAGAACTCCAGCATGAGATCCCCGCGC
TGGAGGATCATCCAGCCGGCGTCCCGGAAAACGATTCCGAAGCCCAACCTTTCATAGAAGGCGGCGGTGG
AATCGAAATCTCGTGATGGCAGGTTGGGCGTCGCTTGGTCGGTCATTTCGAACCCCAGAGTCCCGCTCAG
AAGAACTCGTCAAGAAGGCGATAGAAGGCGATGCGCTGCGAATCGGGAGCGGCGATACCGTAAAGCACGA
GGAAGCGGTCAGCCCATTCGCCGCCAAGCTCTTCAGCAATATCACGGGTAGCCAACGCTATGTCCTGATA
GCGGTCCGCCACACCCAGCCGGCCACAGTCGATGAATCCAGAAAAGCGGCCATTTTCCACCATGATATTC
GGCAAGCAGGCATCGCCATGGGTCACGACGAGATCCTCGCCGTCGGGCATGCGCGCCTTGAGCCTGGCGA
ACAGTTCGGCTGGCGCGAGCCCCTGATGCTCTTCGTCCAGATCATCCTGATCGACAAGACCGGCTTCCAT
CCGAGTACGTGCTCGCTCGATGCGATGTTTCGCTTGGTGGTCGAATGGGCAGGTAGCCGGATCAAGCGTA
TGCAGCCGCCGCATTGCATCAGCCATGATGGATACTTTCTCGGCAGGAGCAAGGTGAGATGACAGGAGAT
CCTGCCCCGGCACTTCGCCCAATAGCAGCCAGTCCCTTCCCGCTTCAGTGACAACGTCGAGCACAGCTGC
GCAAGGAACGCCCGTCGTGGCCAGCCACGATAGCCGCGCTGCCTCGTCCTGCAGTTCATTCAGGGCACCG
GACAGGTCGGTCTTGACAAAAAGAACCGGGCGCCCCTGCGCTGACAGCCGGAACACGGCGGCATCAGAGC
AGCCGATTGTCTGTTGTGCCCAGTCATAGCCGAATAGCCTCTCCACCCAAGCGGCCGGAGAACCTGCGTG
CAATCCATCTTGTTCAATCATGCGAAACGATCCTCATCCTGTCTCTTGATCAGATCCGAAAATGGATATA
CAAGCTCCCGGGAGCTTTTTGCAAAAGCCTAGGCCTCCAAAAAAGCCTCCTCACTACTTCTGGAATAGCT
CAGAGGCAGAGGCGGCCTCGGCCTCTGCATAAATAAAAAAAATTAGTCAGCCATGGGGCGGAGAATGGGC
GGAACTGGGCGGAGTTAGGGGCGGGATGGGCGGAGTTAGGGGCGGGRCTATGGTTGCTGACTAATTGAGA
TGCATGCTTTGCATACTTCTGCCTGCTGGGGAGCCTGGGGACTTTCCACACCTGGTTGCTGACTAATTGA
GATGCATGCTTTGCATACTTCTGCCTGCTGGGGAGCCTGGGGACTTTCCACACCCTAACTGACACACATT
CCACAGAATTAATTCGCGTTAAATTTTTGTTAAATCAGCTCATTTTTTAACCAATAGGCCGAAATCGGCA
AAATCCCTTATAAATCAAAAGAATAGACCGAGATAGGGT
[37 nt withheld, positions 6550-6586]
AAAGAACGTGGACTCCAACGTCAAAGG
[49 nt withheld, positions 6614-6662]
T
[91 nt withheld, positions 6664-6754]
G
[124 nt withheld, positions 6756-6879]
GGGGATACCCCCTAGAGCCCCAGCTGGTTCTTTCCGCCTCAGAAGCCATAGAGCCCACCGCATCCCCAGC
ATGCCTGCTATTGTCTT
Features (pLannotate 1.2.2; 23 found; start..end, strand, type, name):
    209..227     +  promoter       SP6 promoter: promoter for bacteriophage SP6 RNA polymerase
   1020..1082    -  CDS            GCN4 (fragment): GCN4_YEAST - Also known as AAS101 From Saccharomyces cerevisiae (strain ATCC 204508 / S288c) (Baker's yeast).
   1104..1772    -  CDS            mRFP1: mRFP1 is a basic (constitutively fluorescent) red fluorescent protein published in 2002, derived from Discosoma sp.. It is reported to be a somewhat slowly-maturing monomer with low acid sensitivity.
   1776..1793    -  CDS            9xHis (fragment): 9xHis affinity tag
   1865..1883    -  promoter       T7 promoter: promoter for bacteriophage T7 RNA polymerase
   1899..1932    -  LTR            5' LTR (truncated) (fragment): truncated 5' long terminal repeat (LTR) from HIV-1
   1928..2131    -  promoter       CMV promoter: human cytomegalovirus (CMV) immediate early promoter
   2132..2511    -  enhancer       CMV enhancer: human cytomegalovirus immediate early enhancer
   2666..2718    +  misc_feature   bom (fragment): basis of mobility region from pBR322
   2777..2881    +  promoter       AmpR promoter: bla
   2882..3742    +  CDS            AmpR: β-lactamase; bla; confers resistance to ampicillin, carbenicillin, and related antibiotics
   3913..4501    +  rep_origin     ori: high-copy-number ColE1/pMB1/pBR322/pUC origin of replication
   4684..4776    +  CDS            lacI (fragment): lac repressor; lacI; The lac repressor binds to the lac operator to inhibit transcription in E. coli. This inhibition can be relieved by adding lactose or isopropyl-β-D-thiogalactopyranoside (IPTG).
   4789..4810    +  protein_bind   CAP binding site: CAP binding activates transcription in the presence of cAMP. E. coli catabolite activator protein
   4825..4855    +  promoter       lac promoter: promoter for the E. coli lac operon
   4863..4879    +  protein_bind   lac operator: The lac repressor binds to the lac operator to inhibit transcription in E. coli. This inhibition can be relieved by adding lactose or isopropyl-β-D-thiogalactopyranoside (IPTG). lac repressor encoded by lacI
   4952..5073    -  polyA_signal   SV40 poly(A) signal: SV40 polyadenylation signal
   5068..5226    -  CDS            ble (fragment): BLE_KLEPN - Experimental evidence at protein level: Swiss-Prot protein existence level 1. Binding protein with a strong affinity to the bleomycin family of antibiotics. Binds to CL990; an antimitotic-antibiotic compound. From Klebsiella pneumoniae.
   5250..6041    -  CDS            neo: KKA2_KLEPN - Also known as kan, nptII. Experimental evidence at protein level: Swiss-Prot protein existence level 1. Resistance to kanamycin, neomycin, paromomycin, ribostamycin, butirosin and gentamicin B. From Klebsiella pneumoniae.
   6108..6437    -  promoter       SV40 promoter: SV40 enhancer and early promoter
   6451..6879    -  rep_origin     f1 ori (sequence partly withheld): f1 bacteriophage origin of replication; arrow indicates direction of (+) strand synthesis
   6900..6921    -  promoter       SV40 promoter (fragment): SV40 enhancer and early promoter
   6925..183     -  polyA_signal   bGH poly(A) signal (across the origin): bovine growth hormone polyadenylation signal
