[The description below was written by a language model from this plasmid's Addgene catalogue record and pLannotate feature annotations shown in this document.]
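Description:
RFP-PPPPPPAAAA-gs is a pcDNA-based mammalian expression plasmid of about 7 kb, built by Gibson cloning to express a synthetic, de novo designed polypeptide. That polypeptide consists of ten coiled-coil segments in a PPPPPPAAAA arrangement, joined by short flexible linkers (the "gs" in the name presumably refers to these). The concatenated coiled-coil modules provide multivalent interactions that drive phase separation, so the fusion protein forms liquid condensates that can be seen by fluorescence in transfected mammalian cells.

The record is inconsistent about the fluorescent reporter. The catalogue purpose and insert fields name an N-terminal mCitrine, whereas the plasmid name says RFP and the annotation of the sequenced plasmid finds an mRFP1 coding sequence and no mCitrine. On the sequence evidence, this construct appears to be the red-fluorescent version.

The expression cassette is driven by the CMV enhancer and immediate-early promoter, followed by a T7 promoter. The open reading frame starts with a His-tag fragment, continues into mRFP1 and then the coiled-coil array, and ends at the bGH polyadenylation signal. Within the array only a short GCN4-like stretch was recognised by the annotation tool, which is unsurprising for designed sequences, and an SP6 promoter lies downstream of it.

The backbone carries an SV40 promoter–neomycin resistance–SV40 poly(A) cassette that could allow G418 selection of stable cells, along with an f1 origin. In E. coli the plasmid replicates from a high-copy ColE1/pUC-type origin under ampicillin selection. Small lac, ble, bom and HIV LTR fragments appear to be backbone remnants with no stated function.
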