Addgene plasmid #228092: RFP-PPPPPPAAAA-gs
Purpose: Mammalian expression of 10 coiled coil segments in PPPPPPAAAA arrangement, with short flexible linkers and N-terminal mCitrine for phase separation and forming of liquid condensates in mammalian cells
Depositing lab: Roman Jerala. Depositing organization: National Institute of Chemistry. Publication: Programmable de novo designed coiled coil-mediated phase separation in mammalian cells. Ramsak M, Ramirez DA, Hough LE, Shirts MR, Vidmar S, Elersic Filipic K, Anderluh G, Jerala R. Nat Commun. 2023 Dec 2;14(1):7973. doi: 10.1038/s41467-023-43742-w. PubMed 38042897.
Backbone
  Vector backbone: pcDNA
  Vector type: Mammalian Expression
Growth in bacteria
  Bacterial resistance: Ampicillin, 100 μg/mL
  Growth temperature: 37°C
  Growth strain: DH5alpha
  Copy number: High Copy
Gene/Insert
  Gene/Insert name: mCit, PPPPPPAAAA
  Species: Synthetic
  Cloning method: Gibson Cloning
Terms and licenses: Academic/Nonprofit Terms; Industry Terms: Not Available to Industry
How to cite: RFP-PPPPPPAAAA-gs was a gift from Roman Jerala (Addgene plasmid # 228092 ; http://n2t.net/addgene:228092 ; RRID:Addgene_228092)
